Addgene plasmid #8359: GADD45 P-2/3m-luc
Depositing lab: Michael Greenberg. Depositing organization: Boston Children's Hospital. Publication: DNA repair pathway stimulated by the forkhead transcription factor FOXO3a through the Gadd45 protein. Tran H, Brunet A, Grenier JM, Datta SR, Fornace AJ Jr, DiStefano PS, Chiang LW, Greenberg ME. Science 2002 Apr 19;296(5567):530-4. 10.1126/science.1068712 PubMed 11964479.
Backbone
  Vector backbone: pGL3
  Backbone size w/o insert (bp): 5000
  Vector type: Mammalian Expression, Luciferase
Growth in bacteria
  Bacterial resistance: Ampicillin, 100 μg/mL
  Growth temperature: 37°C
  Growth strain: DH5alpha
  Copy number: High Copy
Gene/Insert
  Gene/Insert name: GADD45 promoter P-2/3m
  Species: H. sapiens (human)
  Mutation: P-2/3m
  Entrez Gene: GADD45A (a.k.a. DDIT1, GADD45)
  Tag / fusion protein: luciferase (C terminal on backbone)
  Cloning method: Restriction Enzyme
  Sequencing primers: 5′ RVprimer3
Terms and licenses: Academic/Nonprofit Terms; Industry Terms: Not Available to Industry
Depositor comments: Core consensus sequence AACA of FHRE-2 within the GADD45A promoter replaced with GGGG; AC of FHRE-3 replaced with GG.
How to cite: GADD45 P-2/3m-luc was a gift from Michael Greenberg (Addgene plasmid # 8359 ; http://n2t.net/addgene:8359 ; RRID:Addgene_8359)
