[The description below was written by a language model from this plasmid's Addgene catalogue record.]
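Description:
GADD45 P-2/3m-luc is a mammalian luciferase reporter plasmid built on the pGL3 backbone (about 5 kb without insert). It is maintained as a high-copy plasmid in E. coli under ampicillin selection. The insert is a fragment of the human GADD45A (also called GADD45 or DDIT1) promoter, cloned by restriction enzymes upstream of the backbone's luciferase coding sequence, so that luciferase output reports the transcriptional activity of the promoter fragment after transfection into mammalian cells. The record does not give the length or boundaries of the promoter fragment, and no feature table is provided, so other backbone elements cannot be itemised here.

The defining feature of this version is the P-2/3m double mutation, which alters two forkhead response elements (FHREs) within the promoter. In FHRE-2, the four-base core consensus is replaced with guanines, and in FHRE-3, two core bases are changed to guanines. FHREs are the binding sites for forkhead-family transcription factors, so these substitutions are expected to impair such binding at both sites. The associated publication concerns stimulation of a DNA repair pathway by FOXO3a through the Gadd45 protein. This fits use of the construct as a mutant comparison in promoter-reporter assays, testing whether FOXO3a-dependent activation of GADD45A transcription requires these elements. It would typically be assayed in parallel with a reporter carrying the unmutated promoter, although the record does not describe any companion constructs.
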