>Addgene plasmid #8359 | GADD45 P-2/3m-luc | addgene partial sequence | sequence record 17823 | RVprimer3 5'-CTAGCAAAATAGGCTGTCCC-3'
TTCTCTATCGATAGGTACCGAGCTCTTACGCGTGCTAGCCCGGGCTCGAGATCTGCGATCTAAGTAAGCT
TAGGGCATATCGAGAGCATTTTGAATTTAGACTTGTGGGCTGTGTGGGTGTCAGATGGTTGTCTCTCAGC
TGGTGGGCGTCCAGAAGGATCCTTGTTTGGGCAAGGCTCTTTGAGAAAGGAGAATCTGGGTTGCCAGGGA
TTCCCACATGTGGTCACCAGCTCCCCACGCAGACCAGCTCACGATTTCCCAGTTACACCGGGCAGGTGGG
AAACCGTTCTGCTTTCTGTGGAAAAGATTCTAACTTGGTTCCCTGCCATCCCTGAATACAAACGGGTTGG
TTTTTCTTTTTTGAGCTTCCAACCCTTGCAGCTTTCCGAAAATAAATCAAACCAGCCATCAAGGCACCGA
AATAATACTACTGCTAATAAGCAGCTTCGCCTAGACTTAGATAGGGGACACTTCTGAGGTAAACTTTGCC
CCGGAGGTCTGGAGACACTTTTTTAATGTAACCTGCTTACTAATAATTACTAGACTTCAGTGCATTAACC
CTGGAAATAGATTTTAATAGCCACCCCTTAAAGGAAAAGACATGAAAAGATAATAAGAAAAAAGTGCCGC
AACTATTATAGAAAAACACTTGGCAGCCTGCTTCAGCCCAAGCTGAGGCCACCTCTAGCCTCTGCTAAAG
CCCCCCACTCCCAATGGTCCCCGCCAACCGGATAAGAGTGCGCGCGGGAACCGCCTTCCCTCTCGGCACC
GCCCCGCCCCCGCCCCTC
